Addgene plasmid #177371: pSSa13
Purpose: Expresses red-shifted luciferase under ScPGK1 promoter in Candida glabrata
Depositing lab: Dominique Sanglard. Publication: Investigating Candida glabrata Urinary Tract Infections (UTIs) in Mice Using Bioluminescence Imaging. Schrevens S, Sanglard D. J Fungi (Basel). 2021 Oct 9;7(10). pii: jof7100844. doi: 10.3390/jof7100844. PubMed 34682265.
Backbone
  Vector backbone: pVS20
  Selectable markers: SAT1
Growth in bacteria
  Bacterial resistance: Ampicillin, 100 μg/mL
  Growth temperature: 37°C
  Growth strain: DH5alpha
  Copy number: High Copy
Gene/Insert
  Gene/Insert name: CgLUCopt-mut2
  Insert size (bp): 1653
  Promoter: ScPGK1p
  Cloning method: Restriction Enzyme; 5′ cloning site SacI (not destroyed); 3′ cloning site XbaI (not destroyed)
  Sequencing primers: 5′ GCCAAGCGCGCAATTAAC; 3′ CCTTCTTAATGTTCTTAG
Terms and licenses: Academic/Nonprofit Terms; Industry Terms: Not Available to Industry
How to cite: pSSa13 was a gift from Dominique Sanglard (Addgene plasmid # 177371 ; http://n2t.net/addgene:177371 ; RRID:Addgene_177371)
