[The description below was written by a language model from this plasmid's Addgene catalogue record and pLannotate feature annotations shown in this document.]
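Description:
pSSa13 is an 8.4 kb E. coli–yeast shuttle plasmid built on the pVS20 backbone for expressing a bioluminescent reporter in the pathogenic yeast Candida glabrata. In bacteria it is maintained at high copy through a ColE1/pUC-type origin and selected with ampicillin via the β-lactamase gene. The pBluescript-like region around the insert carries a lac promoter/operator, T3 and T7 promoters, a lacZα fragment and an f1 origin. Selection in yeast relies on SAT1, a streptothricin acetyltransferase that detoxifies streptothricin-class antibiotics such as nourseothricin, giving a dominant marker that does not require an auxotrophic host. The annotation also detects fragments of the S. cerevisiae URA3 coding sequence and promoter, together with short bom and rop remnants, which look like leftovers of backbone construction rather than functional parts. No yeast replication origin or centromere is annotated, and the record does not state whether the plasmid is maintained episomally or integrates. The promoter driving SAT1 is also not identified.

The payload is CgLUCopt-mut2, a 1,653 bp insert cloned between SacI and XbaI. The feature table matches it to Photinus pyralis firefly luciferase. Going by its name and the stated purpose, it is a codon-optimised, mutated variant with red-shifted emission instead of the yellow-green light of the native enzyme. Expression is driven by the S. cerevisiae PGK1 promoter, a strong glycolytic promoter. It is not annotated in the table but presumably lies in the unannotated stretch upstream of the luciferase coding sequence. Red-shifted light penetrates tissue better, and the associated work used the reporter for bioluminescence imaging of C. glabrata urinary tract infections in mice.
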