Features (pLannotate 1.2.2; 20 found; start..end, strand, type, name):
     62..583     +  CDS            sat-1: STA_ECOLX - Protein inferred from homology: Swiss-Prot protein existence level 3. Involved in resistance to streptothricin, a broad-spectrum antibiotic produced by streptomycetes (PubMed:1850404). Detoxifies streptothricin via acetylation of the beta amino group of the first beta-lysyl moiety of streptothricin (By similarity). From Escherichia coli.
    642..658     -  promoter       copia promoter (fragment): strong promoter from the Drosophila transposable element copia (Sinclair et al., 1986)
    716..917     -  promoter       URA3 promoter (fragment): S. cerevisiae URA3
    925..974     -  misc_feature   bom (fragment): basis of mobility region from pBR322
   1076..1111    -  CDS            rop (fragment): Rop protein, which maintains plasmids at low copy number; rop
   1776..1847    +  promoter       AmpR promoter: bla
   1848..2708    +  CDS            AmpR: β-lactamase; bla; confers resistance to ampicillin, carbenicillin, and related antibiotics
   2879..3467    +  rep_origin     ori: high-copy-number ColE1/pMB1/pBR322/pUC origin of replication
   3650..3742    +  CDS            lacI (fragment): lac repressor; lacI; The lac repressor binds to the lac operator to inhibit transcription in E. coli. This inhibition can be relieved by adding lactose or isopropyl-β-D-thiogalactopyranoside (IPTG).
   3755..3776    +  protein_bind   CAP binding site: CAP binding activates transcription in the presence of cAMP. E. coli catabolite activator protein
   3791..3821    +  promoter       lac promoter: promoter for the E. coli lac operon
   3829..3845    +  protein_bind   lac operator: The lac repressor binds to the lac operator to inhibit transcription in E. coli. This inhibition can be relieved by adding lactose or isopropyl-β-D-thiogalactopyranoside (IPTG). lac repressor encoded by lacI
   3890..3908    +  promoter       T3 promoter: promoter for bacteriophage T3 RNA polymerase
   4478..4495    +  misc_feature   MCS (fragment): pBluescript multiple cloning site
   4499..6139    +  CDS            LUCI_PHOPY: Experimental evidence at protein level: Swiss-Prot protein existence level 1. Produces green light with a wavelength of 562 nm. From Photinus pyralis (Common eastern firefly) (Lampyris pyralis).
   6166..6184    -  promoter       T7 promoter: promoter for bacteriophage T7 RNA polymerase
   6192..6347    +  CDS            lacZα (fragment): LacZα fragment of β-galactosidase; lacZ fragment
   6351..6779    +  rep_origin     f1 ori (sequence partly withheld): f1 bacteriophage origin of replication; arrow indicates direction of (+) strand synthesis
   6807..6858    -  misc_feature   bom (fragment): basis of mobility region from pBR322
   6937..7306    -  CDS            URA3 (fragment): orotidine-5'-phosphate decarboxylase, required for uracil biosynthesis; S. cerevisiae URA3; yeast auxotrophic marker, counterselectable with 5-fluoroorotic acid (5-FOA)
>Addgene plasmid #177371 | pSSa13 | addgene full sequence | sequence record 353598 | Addgene NGS Result
GTCATACTAACCCATTTTTATAGAAGAAGTTGCTGCTTTAGTTATCGATAACGGTTCTCATATGAAAATT
TCGGTGATCCCTGAGCAGGTGGCGGAAACATTGGATGCTGAGAACCATTTCATTGTTCGTGAAGTGTTCG
ATGTGCACCTATCCGACCAAGGCTTTGAACTATCTACCAGAAGTGTGAGCCCCTACCGGAAGGATTACAT
CTCGGATGATGACTCTGATGAAGACTCTGCTTGCTATGGCGCATTCATCGACCAAGAGCTTGTCGGGAAG
ATTGAACTCAACTCAACATGGAACGATCTAGCCTCTATCGAACACATTGTTGTGTCGCACACGCACCGAG
GCAAAGGAGTCGCGCACAGTCTCATCGAATTTGCGAAAAAGTGGGCACTAAGCAGACAGCTCCTTGGCAT
ACGATTAGAGACACAAACGAACAATGTACCTGCCTGCAATTTGTACGCAAAATGTGGCTTTACTCTCGGC
GGCATTGACCTCTTCACGTATAAAACTAGACCTCAAGTCTCGAACGAAACAGCGATGTACTGGTACTGGT
TCTCGGGAGCACAGGATGACGCCTAACATATGTGAAGTGTGAAGGGGGAGATTTTCACTTTATTAGATTT
GTATATATGTATAATAAATAAATAAATAAGTTAAATAAATAATTAGATAAGGGTGGTAATTATTACTATT
TACAATCAAAGGTGGTCCTGCAGGTTTTTGTTCTGTGCAGTTGGGTTAAGAATACTGGGCAATTTCATGT
TTCTTCAACACTACATATGCGTATATATACCAATCTAAGTCTGTGCTCCTTCCTTCGTTCTTCCTTCTGT
TCGGAGATTACCGAATCAAAAAAATTTCAAGGAAACCGAAATCAAAAAAAAGAATAAAAAAAAAATGATG
AATTGAAAAGGTGGTATGGTGCACTCTCAGTACAATCTGCTCTGATGCCGCATAGTTAAGCCAGCCCCGA
CACCCGCCAACACCCGCTGACGCGCCCTGACGGGCTTGTCTGCTCCCGGCATCCGCTTACAGACAAGCTG
TGACCGTCTCCGGGAGCTGCATGTGTCAGAGGTTTTCACCGTCATCACCGAAACGCGCGAGACGAAAGGG
CCTCGTGATACGCCTATTTTTATAGGTTAATGTCATGATAATAATGGTTTCTTAGCAGGTTAGACTAACA
TGCAAAAAGTTTATATTCATTTTTGTAGTTATTCTTGTTTTCATTAGGATGATTACACACTGTGGATGTG
GATTAATCGATCATTGTTAATTTAGTGTAGCTACTACCATTTCAAACAAAACGTAAATTCTTGCAGTCGT
ACTGGATCTGTGAATCTATTAGTATATATGAATTAAAGTAGCTTGTACATATTATTCTGTTGAATCATAT
CGCAGAGCATTGGTTGAAATCCAAAATATAAAAATGTAATATCACAAAAAATAATACTAATTCTAACATT
AATGGGTCAGATTTTTAGTGAATACTTAAATTTATAATATCGTCTATTTAAGCTAGCAAATGGAACAACA
TTTAAAGTAAGAACATCATATCTACATGAAAATGTATATTTCAATCTGACTAATAACGCAGAGCACATCT
TTCAGTGATGTCTGTCACATGATCAAAAAGAATTGTATTTAAATAATTCATAATAAAAGCTTAAAAAATT
ACAATAATGAAAATAAAGTAAATAATGACATGGGTAAGAGTTCCGAAATAGAATCTTAGTGTACAAAACA
AAAATTGCATCATTAGAGATCCCCACATTCAAATATGTATCCGCTCATGAGACAATAACCCTGATAAATG
CTTCAATAATATTGAAAAAGGAAGAGTATGAGTATTCAACATTTCCGTGTCGCCCTTATTCCCTTTTTTG
CGGCATTTTGCCTTCCTGTTTTTGCTCACCCAGAAACGCTGGTGAAAGTAAAAGATGCTGAAGATCAGTT
GGGTGCACGAGTGGGTTACATCGAACTGGATCTCAACAGCGGTAAGATCCTTGAGAGTTTTCGCCCCGAA
GAACGTTTTCCAATGATGAGCACTTTTAAAGTTCTGCTATGTGGCGCGGTATTATCCCGTATTGACGCCG
GGCAAGAGCAACTCGGTCGCCGCATACACTATTCTCAGAATGACTTGGTTGAGTACTCACCAGTCACAGA
AAAGCATCTTACGGATGGCATGACAGTAAGAGAATTATGCAGTGCTGCCATAACCATGAGTGATAACACT
GCGGCCAACTTACTTCTGACAACGATCGGAGGACCGAAGGAGCTAACCGCTTTTTTGCACAACATGGGGG
ATCATGTAACTCGCCTTGATCGTTGGGAACCGGAGCTGAATGAAGCCATACCAAACGACGAGCGTGACAC
CACGATGCCTGTAGCAATGGCAACAACGTTGCGCAAACTATTAACTGGCGAACTACTTACTCTAGCTTCC
CGGCAACAATTAATAGACTGGATGGAGGCGGATAAAGTTGCAGGACCACTTCTGCGCTCGGCCCTTCCGG
CTGGCTGGTTTATTGCTGATAAATCTGGAGCCGGTGAGCGTGGGTCTCGCGGTATCATTGCAGCACTGGG
GCCAGATGGTAAGCCCTCCCGTATCGTAGTTATCTACACGACGGGGAGTCAGGCAACTATGGATGAACGA
AATAGACAGATCGCTGAGATAGGTGCCTCACTGATTAAGCATTGGTAACTGTCAGACCAAGTTTACTCAT
ATATACTTTAGATTGATTTAAAACTTCATTTTTAATTTAAAAGGATCTAGGTGAAGATCCTTTTTGATAA
TCTCATGACCAAAATCCCTTAACGTGAGTTTTCGTTCCACTGAGCGTCAGACCCCGTAGAAAAGATCAAA
GGATCTTCTTGAGATCCTTTTTTTCTGCGCGTAATCTGCTGCTTGCAAACAAAAAAACCACCGCTACCAG
CGGTGGTTTGTTTGCCGGATCAAGAGCTACCAACTCTTTTTCCGAAGGTAACTGGCTTCAGCAGAGCGCA
GATACCAAATACTGTTCTTCTAGTGTAGCCGTAGTTAGGCCACCACTTCAAGAACTCTGTAGCACCGCCT
ACATACCTCGCTCTGCTAATCCTGTTACCAGTGGCTGCTGCCAGTGGCGATAAGTCGTGTCTTACCGGGT
TGGACTCAAGACGATAGTTACCGGATAAGGCGCAGCGGTCGGGCTGAACGGGGGGTTCGTGCACACAGCC
CAGCTTGGAGCGAACGACCTACACCGAACTGAGATACCTACAGCGTGAGCTATGAGAAAGCGCCACGCTT
CCCGAAGGGAGAAAGGCGGACAGGTATCCGGTAAGCGGCAGGGTCGGAACAGGAGAGCGCACGAGGGAGC
TTCCAGGGGGAAACGCCTGGTATCTTTATAGTCCTGTCGGGTTTCGCCACCTCTGACTTGAGCGTCGATT
TTTGTGATGCTCGTCAGGGGGGCGGAGCCTATGGAAAAACGCCAGCAACGCGGCCTTTTTACGGTTCCTG
GCCTTTTGCTGGCCTTTTGCTCACATGTTCTTTCCTGCGTTATCCCCTGATTCTGTGGATAACCGTATTA
CCGCCTTTGAGTGAGCTGATACCGCTCGCCGCAGCCGAACGACCGAGCGCAGCGAGTCAGTGAGCGAGGA
AGCGGAAGAGCGCCCAATACGCAAACCGCCTCTCCCCGCGCGTTGGCCGATTCATTAATGCAGCTGGCAC
GACAGGTTTCCCGACTGGAAAGCGGGCAGTGAGCGCAACGCAATTAATGTGAGTTAGCTCACTCATTAGG
CACCCCAGGCTTTACACTTTATGCTTCCGGCTCGTATGTTGTGTGGAATTGTGAGCGGATAACAATTTCA
CACAGGAAACAGCTATGACCATGATTACGCCAAGCGCGCAATTAACCCTCACTAAAGGGAACAAAAGCTG
GAGCTCCATAAAGCACGTGGCCTCTTATCGAGAAAGAAATTACCGTCGCTCGTGATTTGTTTGCAAAAAG
AACAAAACTGAAAAAACCCAGACACGCTCGACTTCCTGTCTTCCTATTGATTGCAGCTTCCAATTTCGTC
ACACAACAAGGTCCTAGCGACGGCTCACAGGTTTTGTAACAAGCAATCGAAGGTTCTGGAATGGCGGGAA
AGGGTTTAGTACCACATGCTATGATGCCCACTGTGATCTCCAGAGCAAAGTTCGTTCGATCGTACTGTTA
CTCTCTCCCTTTCAAACAGAATTGTCCGAATCGTGTGACAACAACAGCCTGTTCTCACACACTCTTTTCT
TCTAACCAAGGGGGTGGTTTAGTTTAGTAGAACCTCGTGAAACTTACATTTACATATATATAAACTTGCA
TAAATTGGTCAATGCAAGAAATACATATTTGGTCTTTTCTAATTCGTAGTTTTTCAAGTTCTTAGATGCT
TTCTTTTTCTCTTTTTTACAGATCATCAAGGAAGTAATTATCTACTTTTTACAACAAATATAAAACATCT
AGAACTAGTGGATCCAAAATGGAGGATGCTAAGAACATTAAGAAGGGCCCTGCCCCTTTCTATCCATTAG
AAGATGGTACAGCAGGTGAACAACTTCACAAAGCTATGAAGAGATACGCTTTAGTCCCAGGTACTATTGC
CTTCACTGATGCCCATATAGAGGTTGACATAACATACGCGGAGTACTTCGAGATGTCAGTGAGATTAGCG
GAAGCCATGAAGAGATATGGCTTGAATACTAATCACAGGATTGTGGTTTGCTCTGAAAACTCATTGCAGT
TCTTTATGCCAGTTTTGGGTGCATTATTCATTGGTGTCGCTGTTGCTCCAGCAAATGATATATACAACGA
AAGAGAATTATTGAACTCTATGGGGATCTCTCAACCAACTGTCGTGTTTGTCAGCAAGAAGGGATTGCAA
AAGATTCTTAACGTTCAGAAGAAACTTCCCATCATTCAGAAGATCATCATCATGGACAGCAAAACCGACT
ATCAAGGCTTCCAATCAATGTATACCTTTGTTACATCTCACCTACCACCTGGGTTTAACGAGTATGACTT
TGTACCAGAGTCTTTCGATAGAGATAAGACCATTGCTCTGATCATGAATTCCTCTGGTAGTACTGGTCTA
CCAAAGGGTGTTGCTCTGCCACATAGAGCATTATGTGTCAGATTTAGCCATGCTAGAGATCCCATATTTG
GTAATCAAATTATTCCAGACACTGCCATTCTGTCCGTCGTTCCTTTCCACCATGGTTTTGGGATGTTCAC
AACCTTGGGTTACCTAATCTGTGGTTTTAGAGTTATGTTGATGTATCGTTTTGAAGAAGAGTTGTTCTTG
AGATCATTGCAAGACTACAAAATACAGACAGCCCTGTTGGTCCCAACACTGTTCTCTTTCTTGGCTAAGA
GTACCCTAATAGACAAGTACGATTTGAGTAACCTACACGAAATCGCATCTGGAGGTGCACCACTTTCCAA
AGAGGTTGGTGAAGCTGTCGCCAAAAGATTTCACTTACCTGGCATTAGACAAGGTTATGGCCTGACAGAG
ACTACTAGTGCTATACTGATTACCCCTGAAGGAGATGATAAACCCGGTGCAGTTGGCAAAGTGGTCCCAT
TCTTTGAAGCAAAAGTTGTAGACTTAGATACTGGCAAAACTCTTGGAGTGAATCAACGTGGTGAGTTATG
TGTACGTGGTCCAATGATTATGTCCGGCTACGTCAACAATCCAGAAGCAACAAATGCCTTAATAGACAAA
GATGGATGGCTACATTCCGGTGATATAGCCTATTGGGATGAGGACGAACACTTCTTCATCGTAGATAGGC
TTAAGTCTTTGATCAAATACAAGGGTTATCAAGTTGCTCCTGCTGAATTGGAGTCCATTCTACTACAGCA
TCCTAACATCTTTGATGCTGGTGTTGCAGGTTTACCAGACGACGATGCTGGTGAACTTCCAGCGGCTGTG
GTTGTGTTGGAACATGGTAAAACCATGACTGAGAAGGAAATCGTTGACTACGTAGCTTCACAAGTAACTA
CCGCAAAGAAACTAAGAGGTGGAGTAGTCTTTGTAGACGAAGTTCCAAAGGGTTTGACAGGCAAATTGGA
TGCCAGAAAGATTAGGGAAATCTTGATTAAAGCTAAGAAAGGTGGCAAGATTGCTGTTTAAGGTACCCAA
TTCGCCCTATAGTGAGTCGTATTACGCGCGCTCACTGGCCGTCGTTTTACAACGTCGTGACTGGGAAAAC
CCTGGCGTTACCCAACTTAATCGCCTTGCAGCACATCCCCCTTTCGCCAGCTGGCGTAATAGCGAAGAGG
CCCGCACCGATCGCCCTTCCCAACAGTTGCGCAGCCTGAATGGCGAATGG
[124 nt withheld, positions 6351-6474]
C
[91 nt withheld, positions 6476-6566]
A
[49 nt withheld, positions 6568-6616]
CCTTTGACGTTGGAGTCCACGTTCTTT
[37 nt withheld, positions 6644-6680]
ACCCTATCTCGGTCTATTCTTTTGATTTATAAGGGATTTTGCCGATTTCGGCCTATTGGTTAAAAAATGA
GCTGATTTAACAAAAATTTAACGCGAATTTTAACAAAATATTAACGCTTACAATTTCCTGATGCGGTATT
TTCTCCTTACGCATCTGTGCGGTATTTCACACCGCATAGGGTAATAACTGATATAATTAAATTGAAGCTC
TAATTTGTGAGTTTAGTATACATGCATTTACTTATAATACAGTTTTTTAGTTTTGCTGGCCGCATCTTCT
CAAATATGCTTCCCAGCCTGCTTTTCTGTAACGTTCACCCTCTACCTTAGCATCCCTTCCCTTTGCAAAT
AGTCCTCTTCCAACAATAATAATGTCAGATCCTGTAGAGACCACATCATCCACGGTTCTATACTGTTGAC
CCAATGCGTCTCCCTTGTCATCTAAACCCACACCGGGTGTCATAATCAACCAATCGTAACCTTCATCTCT
TCCACCCATGTCTCTTTGAGCAATAAAGCCGATAACAAAATCTTTGTCGCTCTTCGCAATGTCAACAGTA
CCCTTAGTATATTCTCCAGTAGATAGGGAGCCCTTGCATGACAATTCTGCTAACATCAAAAGGCCTGTCA
AAACTAGAGAATAATAAAGAAAACGATCTTTTCAAAAAGAAAAAACCTTTTAGTTTTCCTTTGTTGTTGT
TGTGGGTGTGTGCTATTTATATTATATAGTTTACTCATAATACCATAAAATATTCGGTTTGATTAGGTTA
TTTTAATAAGCTAATTTGTTTCTAATCGTGTAATTTATGCTGTGTATATTAAGTAGTGTGTGCACTGCCC
AAAAATGTTTGTTGTTTATAGTCGGTTAAAGAGAAAAAAGAAAAAAAGATCCATACACACACGTTAATTA
GTTGTTCAACGTAATACACTCATATTTTGTTCTTATTTGCTTTCGGTCGCTGTTCTCACCAAGATTTATT
GCCAACGAAACAATTTTTTTTTATATATTTTCAGATTTTTCTTTTTTTCCTTTCCTTTCCTTTTCTAATT
TTCACTCCTGGTTTTCTTTCTTTCTTAGAAACATTATCTCGATATTAATATTAAAAAAATATAATCATTC
AAAATGGACGGTGGTATGTTTTAGTTTAGCTTCAATTCTAATTGATTGATTAATCAGTTGATTGGTTTCA
ATATGACAAATGGGTAGGGTGGGAAAACTTCATTTTCAATTCAGATCAAACTTTTTTGTTGTCGACATAA
TATTTCTCGTTTGGGATGTTACTGTCACATTAATAATACACACACATCAGCTTATAATTTTGAAAGTAAT
TTATCAGATATGTTGTGACGATCAGTGGAAATGGCTAACTTCAATGTATCTGTTCTTCCCCTTTTTCAAA
GTTCACGTTTTTTGATTGATTGATTGATCTGTCGGCAGTGGTTTCAAAACCATTCGGTGAGTAATCCTAT
CAATCAATGTTACGACAAAAGGCTCAATATTCAAAATTGCAATGTTTTATGTTTTCCTACGTGTACTTGT
GCAAGGCAATTGATTCAACATTGCTTTTGGTGTTTGACGAGTTTCTAGTTTGGACTTGTGTTGTTATCTG
GGCTATACAGATTTCCCGGCTCACTATGAATTTTTTTTTTCGACGCTCAGTGCACACAACTATAAACAAC
ACAAACACAAACACAGCAAGAAAAAAAAAAAACGAACATTGAATTGAAACCAAGCCAACTGAAAAATTCC
TTATTTAAATGACT
